>Addgene plasmid #16342 | pHA-mLRH-1 | addgene partial sequence | sequence record 22692 | CMV-F 5'-CGCAAATGGGCGGTAGGCGTG-3'
AGCTCGTTTAGTGAACCGTCAGATCGCCTGGAGACGCCATCCACGCTGTTTTGACCTCCATAGAAGACAC
CGGGACCGATCCAGCCTCCGGACTCTAGAGGATCCGGTACTAGAGGAACTGAAAAACCAGAAAGTTAACT
GGTAAGTTTAGTCTTTTTGTCTTTTATTTCAGGTCCCGGATCCGGTGGTGGTGCAAATCAAAGAACTGCT
CCTCAGTGGATGTTGCCTTTACTTCTAGGCCTGTACGGAAGTGTTACTTCTGCTCTAAAAGCTGCGGAAT
TGTACCCGCGGGCCCACCATGTACCCATACGATGTTCCAGATTACGCTCTTATGGCCATGGAGGCCGAAT
TCTCGCTAAGAATGTCTGCTAGTTTGGATACTGGAGATTTTCAAGAATTTCTTAAGCATGGACTTACAGC
TATTGCGTCTGCACCAGGGTCAGAGACTCGCCACTCCCCCAAACGTGAGGAACAACTCCGGGAAAAACGT
GCTGGGCTTCCGGACCGACACCGACGCCCCATTCCCGCCCGCAGCCGCCTTGTCATGCTGCCCAAAGTGG
AGACGGAAGCCCCAGGACTGGTCCGATCGCATGGGGAACAGGGGCAGATGCCAGAAAACATGCAAGTGTC
TCAATTTAAAATGGTGAATTACTCCTATGATGAAGATCTGGAAGAGCTATGTCCTGTGTGTGGCGATAAA
GTGTCTGGGTACCATTACGGTCTCCTCACGTGCGAAAGCTGCAAGGGTTTTTTTAAGCGAACTGTC
