[The description below was written by a language model from this plasmid's Addgene catalogue record.]
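Description:
pHA-mLRH-1 is a mammalian expression plasmid built on the commercial pCMV-HA backbone (about 3.8 kb without insert), carrying the mouse orphan nuclear receptor LRH-1, the product of the Nr5a2 gene. The coding sequence was inserted by restriction enzyme cloning so that it is fused to the backbone-encoded HA epitope at its N terminus. This gives a tagged protein that can be detected or immunoprecipitated with anti-HA antibodies without needing a receptor-specific antibody. As the backbone name and the CMV forward sequencing primer indicate, expression is driven by the cytomegalovirus immediate-early promoter, a strong constitutive promoter suited to transient transfection of a wide range of mammalian cell lines. The record does not list a mammalian selection marker, the insert size, or the restriction sites used. No feature table is provided, so other elements such as the polyadenylation signal and the bacterial origin are not documented here.

In bacteria the plasmid is maintained at high copy number and selected with ampicillin.

The associated publication concerns the requirement for LRH-1 in maintaining Oct4 expression at the epiblast stage of embryonic development. This suggests the construct was used to overexpress tagged LRH-1 in cultured cells to study its activity as a transcriptional regulator, for example in examining its effect on target genes such as Oct4. More generally, it serves as a source of HA-tagged mouse LRH-1 for overexpression, localisation, protein interaction or DNA-binding studies in mammalian cells.
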