Addgene plasmid #16342: pHA-mLRH-1
Depositing lab: Austin Cooney. Publication: Orphan nuclear receptor LRH-1 is required to maintain Oct4 expression at the epiblast stage of embryonic development. Gu P, Goodwin B, Chung AC, Xu X, Wheeler DA, Price RR, Galardi C, Peng L, Latour AM, Koller BH, Gossen J, Kliewer SA, Cooney AJ. Mol Cell Biol. 2005 May . 25(9):3492-505. 10.1128/MCB.25.9.3492-3505.2005 PubMed 15831456.
Backbone
  Vector backbone: pCMV-HA
  Backbone manufacturer: Clontech
  Backbone size w/o insert (bp): 3800
  Vector type: Mammalian Expression
Growth in bacteria
  Bacterial resistance: Ampicillin, 100 μg/mL
  Growth temperature: 37°C
  Growth strain: DH5alpha
  Copy number: High Copy
Gene/Insert
  Gene/Insert name: LRH-1
  Species: M. musculus (mouse)
  Entrez Gene: Nr5a2 (a.k.a. AU020803, D1Ertd308e, Ftf, LRH-1, UF2-H3B)
  Tag / fusion protein: HA (N terminal on backbone)
  Cloning method: Restriction Enzyme
  Sequencing primers: 5′ CMV-F
Terms and licenses: Academic/Nonprofit Terms; Industry Terms: Not Available to Industry
How to cite: pHA-mLRH-1 was a gift from Austin Cooney (Addgene plasmid # 16342 ; http://n2t.net/addgene:16342 ; RRID:Addgene_16342)
